Addgene plasmid #37784: pUASP YFP Rab9Db DN
Depositing lab: Matthew Scott. Depositing organization: Stanford University. Publication: Thirty-one flavors of Drosophila rab proteins. Zhang J, Schulze KL, Hiesinger PR, Suyama K, Wang S, Fish M, Acar M, Hoskins RA, Bellen HJ, Scott MP. Genetics. 2007 Jun;176(2):1307-22. Epub 2007 Apr 3. 10.1534/genetics.106.066761 PubMed 17409086.
Backbone
  Vector backbone: pUASP
  Backbone size w/o insert (bp): 9939
  Vector type: Insect Expression ; Drosophila
Growth in bacteria
  Bacterial resistance: Ampicillin, 100 μg/mL
  Growth temperature: 37°C
  Growth strain: Top10
  Copy number: Unknown
Gene/Insert
  Gene/Insert name: Rab9Db
  Species: D. melanogaster (fly)
  Mutation: T21N (dominant negative)
  Entrez Gene: Rab9Db (a.k.a. Dmel_CG9807, CG9807, Dmel\CG9807)
  Promoter: GAL4
  Tag / fusion protein: YFP (N terminal on backbone)
  Cloning method: Gateway Cloning
  Sequencing primers: 5′ EGFP-C; 3′ pUASp-3 5'-AGGTTTAACCAGGGGATGCT
Terms and licenses: Academic/Nonprofit Terms; Industry Terms: Not Available to Industry
How to cite: pUASP YFP Rab9Db DN was a gift from Matthew Scott (Addgene plasmid # 37784 ; http://n2t.net/addgene:37784 ; RRID:Addgene_37784)
