[The description below was written by a language model from this plasmid's Addgene catalogue record.]
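Description:
pUASP YFP Rab9Db DN is a Drosophila expression plasmid built on the pUASP backbone (about 9.9 kb without insert). It is designed for GAL4-dependent expression of a tagged, mutant Rab GTPase in flies. It is propagated in E. coli under ampicillin selection. The record gives no feature table, so the bacterial origin, any transformation marker and the transposon elements of the backbone are not documented here, and the copy number is listed as unknown.

The insert is the D. melanogaster Rab9Db gene (CG9807) carrying a T21N substitution, annotated as a dominant-negative allele. In small GTPases of the Rab family, changes of this kind in the nucleotide-binding region generally favour the inactive, GDP-bound or nucleotide-free state. The mutant protein then interferes with the endogenous Rab pathway. The coding sequence was introduced by Gateway recombination downstream of a YFP supplied by the backbone, producing an N-terminal YFP–Rab9Db fusion. This placement leaves the Rab C-terminus free, which matters because Rab proteins are typically lipid-modified there for membrane attachment.

Expression is listed as GAL4-driven, meaning transcription depends on upstream activating sequences bound by the yeast GAL4 activator. In the binary GAL4/UAS system, crossing a line carrying this transgene to a chosen GAL4 driver line restricts expression to particular tissues or stages. The pUASP-type vector is generally used where germline as well as somatic expression is wanted. The plasmid belongs to a systematic collection of Drosophila Rab constructs. It is suited to visualising the fusion protein's localisation and to probing Rab9Db function in membrane trafficking by tissue-specific inhibition.
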