>Addgene plasmid #37784 | pUASP YFP Rab9Db DN | addgene partial sequence | sequence record 59086 | EGFP-C 5'-CATGGTCCTGCTGGAGTTCGTG-3'
CAGTCCGGACTCAGATCTCGAGCTCAAGCTTCGAATTCTGCAGTCGACGGTACCGCGGGCCCGGGATCAT
CAACAAGTTTGTACAAAAAAGCAGGCTTAATGAGCCAATACGACAATCCGTTTAAGATTATCATCCTGGG
TGACAGCGGCGTAGGCAAAAACTGCCTGCTGATGCGTTTCTCGGATAACCAATTCACCGAAAGACACCGG
GTCACGGTGGGCATGGATAGAAGGGAGTGCAGCGTGGAGTTTGCCGATTGGAGGATGGGGAGGATGCTGC
AAGTCTGGGACACCTCCGACGACGAGCGCTTCAAATTGCTGAAGGCGACCCAATGTCGCAGTGCCCATGG
CATACTGCTCGTCTACGACATAACGTCGTCCAAAAGTTTCCAAAACATCGATGGCTGGATGAAGGAGATA
CGGCGCCTGTGTCCGGATAAGGTAACCGTCCTGCTGGTGGGCAACAAAAGTGATGATCCGAACCATCGCC
AGGTGAGCATGGCGCAGGGGTTCAACTATGCCCATCGTCAGTCAATCTGCTTTGAAGAGGTTTCCGCCAA
GAGTGGAAGGAATGTATATGACATATTTAGCTCGTTGGCAATGGACATATATACATATCGTCGTGTACAT
TACAACCCGTTCAGCTTGACATCTTGGCAGGAAGAGGAGGACGCTGAAGAGTCACTGGATTAAAACCCAG
CTTTCTTGTACAAAGTGGTTGATGATCCTCTAGAGTCGACCTCGAACGTTAACGTTAACGTAACGTTAAC
TCGAGGAGCTTGATAACATTATACCTAAACCCCATGGTCAAGAGTAAA
